Addgene plasmid #131348: pMSCV-IRES-GFP-MyD88-CpLxIS
Purpose: Expresses MyD88 with 2 copies of pLxIS motif from STING fused to its C-terminus
Depositing lab: Jonathan Kagan. Depositing organization: Boston Children's Hospital. Publication: Innate Immune Signaling Organelles Display Natural and Programmable Signaling Flexibility. Tan Y, Kagan JC. Cell. 2019 Apr 4;177(2):384-398.e11. doi: 10.1016/j.cell.2019.01.039. Epub 2019 Mar 7. PubMed 30853218.
Backbone
  Vector backbone: pMSCV-IRES-GFP
  Vector type: Mammalian Expression, Retroviral
Growth in bacteria
  Bacterial resistance: Ampicillin, 100 μg/mL
  Growth temperature: 37°C
  Growth strain: NEB Stable
  Copy number: Unknown
Gene/Insert
  Gene/Insert name: MyD88-CpLxIS
  Species: M. musculus (mouse)
  Entrez Gene: Myd88
  Cloning method: Restriction Enzyme; 5′ cloning site Unknown (unknown if destroyed); 3′ cloning site Unknown (unknown if destroyed)
Terms and licenses: Academic/Nonprofit Terms; Industry Terms: Not Available to Industry
How to cite: pMSCV-IRES-GFP-MyD88-CpLxIS was a gift from Jonathan Kagan (Addgene plasmid # 131348 ; http://n2t.net/addgene:131348 ; RRID:Addgene_131348)
