[The description below was written by a language model from this plasmid's Addgene catalogue record and pLannotate feature annotations shown in this document.]
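Description:
pMSCV-IRES-GFP-MyD88-CpLxIS is a 7,565 nt gammaretroviral expression plasmid built on the pMSCV-IRES-GFP backbone for delivering a transgene into mammalian cells. The proviral portion is bounded by 5′ and 3′ long terminal repeats from murine embryonic stem cell virus. It carries the MESV Ψ packaging signal followed by a truncated MMLV gag segment that lacks its start codon, and these elements allow the vector RNA to be encapsidated when viral proteins are supplied in trans by a packaging system. No separate internal promoter is annotated, so transcription of the payload is expected to come from the 5′ LTR. In bacteria the plasmid replicates from a high-copy ColE1/pUC-type origin and is selected with ampicillin through the β-lactamase gene. The scattered lac, rop, bom, tetracycline-resistance and env fragments in the backbone are non-functional remnants of earlier cloning vectors.

The insert is mouse Myd88, the adaptor protein of Toll-like receptor and IL-1 receptor signalling, fused in frame at its C-terminus to a short fragment of mouse STING. The catalogue entry describes this fragment as two copies of the pLxIS motif, which in STING and related adaptors serves as a phosphorylation-dependent docking site for IRF3. The chimera therefore appears designed to test whether a MyD88-based signalling complex can be reprogrammed to engage an interferon-inducing output. That reading fits the associated study's focus on programmable signalling flexibility of innate immune organelles. Downstream of the fusion, an EMCV IRES drives translation of EGFP from the same transcript, so transduced cells can be identified or sorted by fluorescence. The restriction sites used for cloning are not recorded.
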