Features (pLannotate 1.2.2; 21 found; start..end, strand, type, name):
      1..517     +  LTR            5' LTR: 5' long terminal repeat from murine embryonic stem cell virus
    581..922     +  misc_feature   MESV Ψ: packaging signal of murine embryonic stem cell virus
    989..1405    +  CDS            gag (truncated): truncated Moloney murine leukemia virus (MMLV) gag gene lacking the start codon
   1427..2314    +  CDS            Myd88: MYD88_MOUSE - Experimental evidence at protein level: Swiss-Prot protein existence level 1. [Isoform 2]: Defective in its ability to induce IRAK phosphorylation and NF-kappa-B activation and can function as a negative regulator of activation by IL-1 or lipopolysaccharide (LPS). From Mus musculus (Mouse).
   2315..2431    +  CDS            Sting1 (fragment): STING_MOUSE - Also known as Eris From Mus musculus (Mouse).
   2568..2601    -  misc_feature   MCS (fragment): pBluescript multiple cloning site
   2703..3165    +  misc_feature   IRES: internal ribosome entry site (IRES) of the encephalomyocarditis virus (EMCV)
   3179..3898    +  CDS            EGFP: the original enhanced GFP (Yang et al., 1996) mammalian codon-optimized
   3960..4474    +  LTR            3' LTR: 3' long terminal repeat from murine embryonic stem cell virus
   4636..4652    -  protein_bind   lac operator: The lac repressor binds to the lac operator to inhibit transcription in E. coli. This inhibition can be relieved by adding lactose or isopropyl-β-D-thiogalactopyranoside (IPTG). lac repressor encoded by lacI
   4660..4690    -  promoter       lac promoter: promoter for the E. coli lac operon
   4705..4726    -  protein_bind   CAP binding site: CAP binding activates transcription in the presence of cAMP. E. coli catabolite activator protein
   4739..4831    -  CDS            lacI (fragment): lac repressor; lacI; The lac repressor binds to the lac operator to inhibit transcription in E. coli. This inhibition can be relieved by adding lactose or isopropyl-β-D-thiogalactopyranoside (IPTG).
   5014..5602    -  rep_origin     ori: high-copy-number ColE1/pMB1/pBR322/pUC origin of replication
   5773..6633    -  CDS            AmpR: β-lactamase; bla; confers resistance to ampicillin, carbenicillin, and related antibiotics
   6634..6738    -  promoter       AmpR promoter: bla
   6833..6868    +  CDS            rop (fragment): Rop protein, which maintains plasmids at low copy number; rop
   6970..7069    +  misc_feature   bom (fragment): basis of mobility region from pBR322
   7075..7224    -  CDS            lacZα (fragment): LacZα fragment of β-galactosidase; lacZ fragment
   7224..7425    -  CDS            TcR (fragment): tetracycline efflux protein; tet; confers resistance to tetracycline
   7426..7524    +  CDS            env (fragment): murine leukemia virus gPr80 envelope polyprotein precursor; env; proteolytically cleaved into gp70SU and p15TM subunits
>Addgene plasmid #131348 | pMSCV-IRES-GFP-MyD88-CpLxIS | addgene full sequence | sequence record 257013 | Addgene NGS Result
AATGAAAGACCCCACCTGTAGGTTTGGCAAGCTAGCTTAAGTAACGCCATTTTGCAAGGCATGGAAAATA
CATAACTGAGAATAGAGAAGTTCAGATCAAGGTTAGGAACAGAGAGACAGCAGAATATGGGCCAAACAGG
ATATCTGTGGTAAGCAGTTCCTGCCCCGGCTCAGGGCCAAGAACAGATGGTCCCCAGATGCGGTCCCGCC
CTCAGCAGTTTCTAGAGAACCATCAGATGTTTCCAGGGTGCCCCAAGGACCTGAAATGACCCTGTGCCTT
ATTTGAACTAACCAATCAGTTCGCTTCTCGCTTCTGTTCGCGCGCTTCTGCTCCCCGAGCTCAATAAAAG
AGCCCACAACCCCTCACTCGGCGCGCCAGTCCTCCGATAGACTGCGTCGCCCGGGTACCCGTATTCCCAA
TAAAGCCTCTTGCTGTTTGCATCCGAATCGTGGACTCGCTGATCCTTGGGAGGGTCTCCTCAGATTGATT
GACTGCCCACCTCGGGGGTCTTTCATTTGGAGGTTCCACCGAGATTTGGAGACCCCTGCCCAGGGACCAC
CGACCCCCCCGCCGGGAGGTAAGCTGGCCAGCGGTCGTTTCGTGTCTGTCTCTGTCTTTGTGCGTGTTTG
TGCCGGCATCTAATGTTTGCGCCTGCGTCTGTACTAGTTAGCTAACTAGCTCTGTATCTGGCGGACCCGT
GGTGGAACTGACGAGTTCTGAACACCCGGCCGCAACCCTGGGAGACGTCCCAGGGACTTTGGGGGCCGTT
TTTGTGGCCCGACCTGAGGAAGGGAGTCGATGTGGAATCCGACCCCGTCAGGATATGTGGTTCTGGTAGG
AGACGAGAACCTAAAACAGTTCCCGCCTCCGTCTGAATTTTTGCTTTCGGTTTGGAACCGAAGCCGCGCG
TCTTGTCTGCTGCAGCGCTGCAGCATCGTTCTGTGTTGTCTCTGTCTGACTGTGTTTCTGTATTTGTCTG
AAAATTAGGGCCAGACTGTTACCACTCCCTTAAGTTTGACCTTAGGTCACTGGAAAGATGTCGAGCGGAT
CGCTCACAACCAGTCGGTAGATGTCAAGAAGAGACGTTGGGTTACCTTCTGCTCTGCAGAATGGCCAACC
TTTAACGTCGGATGGCCGCGAGACGGCACCTTTAACCGAGACCTCATCACCCAGGTTAAGATCAAGGTCT
TTTCACCTGGCCCGCATGGACACCCAGACCAGGTCCCCTACATCGTGACCTGGGAAGCCTTGGCTTTTGA
CCCCCCTCCCTGGGTCAAGCCCTTTGTACACCCTAAGCCTCCGCCTCCTCTTCCTCCATCCGCCCCGTCT
CTCCCCCTTGAACCTCCTCGTTCGACCCCGCCTCGATCCTCCCTTTATCCAGCCCTCACTCCTTCTCTAG
GCGCCGGAATTAGATCTGCCGCCACCATGTCCGCAGGCGACCCCAGAGTGGGCTCAGGGTCACTGGACTC
ATTTATGTTCTCTATACCCCTCGTAGCTCTGAATGTAGGTGTCAGACGGAGGCTGAGTTTGTTCCTCAAT
CCCCGGACCCCCGTGGCCGCAGACTGGACTTTGCTGGCCGAAGAGATGGGTTTTGAATACCTTGAAATTA
GAGAACTTGAGACACGACCTGATCCAACCCGGAGCCTGCTTGACGCCTGGCAAGGTAGGAGCGGAGCCTC
AGTTGGCCGACTTTTGGAGCTGCTTGCACTGCTTGATAGAGAAGACATTCTCAAAGAACTTAAAAGTCGA
ATCGAAGAAGATTGTCAGAAGTACCTTGGAAAGCAACAGAACCAAGAGTCTGAGAAACCTCTGCAGGTCG
CCCGAGTGGAGTCAAGCGTCCCCCAGACTAAGGAACTTGGTGGGATCACTACATTGGACGACCCTCTCGG
CCAGACTCCAGAGCTTTTCGACGCATTCATTTGTTATTGTCCAAATGACATTGAGTTTGTTCAAGAGATG
ATCCGCCAACTTGAACAGACCGACTATCGCCTGAAGCTGTGCGTATCTGACCGGGACGTTCTCCCCGGTA
CTTGCGTATGGAGTATCGCCTCTGAGCTTATCGAGAAAAGATGCCGCCGGATGGTCGTTGTCGTTAGTGA
CGATTACTTGCAATCCAAAGAATGCGATTTTCAGACTAAATTCGCTCTTAGTCTGTCACCTGGTGTACAG
CAGAAACGCCTTATTCCTATAAAGTACAAGGCTATGAAGAAAGACTTCCCCTCAATCTTGCGCTTTATTA
CTATCTGTGATTATACCAATCCCTGTACTAAGAGCTGGTTCTGGACAAGACTTGCTAAAGCTTTGAGTCT
CCCTGTCACTATGAACGCACCTATGACATCCGTGGCACCACCCCCATCCGTTCTTAGTCAAGAACCCCGG
CTTCTTATTTCAGGGATGGATCAGCCTTTGCCCCTCCGGACAGACCTGATAGTTACTATGAATGCTCCAA
TGACATCAGTCGCTCCCCCACCTTCTGTTCTTTCACAGGAACCACGCCTGCTCATCTCAGGCATGGACCA
GCCACTGCCACTTCGAACCGATTTGATTTGAGCGGCCGCGTTTAAACGTCGACGGTATCGATAAGCTTGA
TATCGAATTCCGCCCCCCCCCCTAACGTTACTGGCCGAAGCCGCTTGGAATAAGGCCGGTGTGCGTTTGT
CTATATGTTATTTTCCACCATATTGCCGTCTTTTGGCAATGTGAGGGCCCGGAAACCTGGCCCTGTCTTC
TTGACGAGCATTCCTAGGGGTCTTTCCCCTCTCGCCAAAGGAATGCAAGGTCTGTTGAATGTCGTGAAGG
AAGCAGTTCCTCTGGAAGCTTCTTGAAGACAAACAACGTCTGTAGCGACCCTTTGCAGGCAGCGGAACCC
CCCACCTGGCGACAGGTGCCTCTGCGGCCAAAAGCCACGTGTATAAGATACACCTGCAAAGGCGGCACAA
CCCCAGTGCCACGTTGTGAGTTGGATAGTTGTGGAAAGAGTCAAATGGCTCTCCTCAAGCGTATTCAACA
AGGGGCTGAAGGATGCCCAGAAGGTACCCCATTGTATGGGATCTGATCTGGGGCCTCGGTGCACATGCTT
TACATGTGTTTAGTCGAGGTTAAAAAAACGTCTAGGCCCCCCGAACCACGGGGACGTGGTTTTCCTTTGA
AAAACACGATGATAATATGGCCACAACCATGGTGAGCAAGGGCGAGGAGCTGTTCACCGGGGTGGTGCCC
ATCCTGGTCGAGCTGGACGGCGACGTAAACGGCCACAAGTTCAGCGTGTCTGGCGAGGGCGAGGGCGATG
CCACCTACGGCAAGCTGACCCTGAAGTTCATCTGCACCACCGGCAAGCTGCCCGTGCCCTGGCCCACCCT
CGTGACCACCCTGACCTACGGCGTGCAGTGCTTCAGCCGCTACCCCGACCACATGAAGCAGCACGACTTC
TTCAAGTCCGCCATGCCCGAAGGCTACGTCCAGGAGCGCACCATCTTCTTCAAGGACGACGGCAACTACA
AGACCCGCGCCGAGGTGAAGTTCGAGGGCGACACCCTGGTGAACCGCATCGAGCTGAAGGGCATCGACTT
CAAGGAGGACGGCAACATCCTGGGGCACAAGCTGGAGTACAACTACAACAGCCACAACGTCTATATCATG
GCCGACAAGCAGAAGAACGGCATCAAGGCGAACTTCAAGATCCGCCACAACATCGAGGACGGCAGCGTGC
AGCTCGCCGACCACTACCAGCAGAACACCCCCATCGGCGACGGCCCCGTGCTGCTGCCCGACAACCACTA
CCTGAGCACCCAGTCCGCCCTGAGCAAAGACCCCAACGAGAAGCGCGATCACATGGTCCTGCTGGAGTTC
GTGACCGCCGCCGGGATCACTCTCGGCATGGACGAGCTGTACAAGTAATGAATTAATTAAGAATTCGATA
AAATAAAAGATTTTATTTAGTCTCCAGAAAAAGGGGGGAATGAAAGACCCCACCTGTAGGTTTGGCAAGC
TAGCTTAAGTAACGCCATTTTGCAAGGCATGGAAAATACATAACTGAGAATAGAGAAGTTCAGATCAAGG
TTAGGAACAGAGAGACAGCAGAATATGGGCCAAACAGGATATCTGTGGTAAGCAGTTCCTGCCCCGGCTC
AGGGCCAAGAACAGATGGTCCCCAGATGCGGTCCCGCCCTCAGCAGTTTCTAGAGAACCATCAGATGTTT
CCAGGGTGCCCCAAGGACCTGAAATGACCCTGTGCCTTATTTGAACTAACCAATCAGTTCGCTTCTCGCT
TCTGTTCGCGCGCTTCTGCTCCCCGAGCTCAATAAAAGAGCCCACAACCCCTCACTCGGCGCGCCAGTCC
TCCGATAGACTGCGTCGCCCGGGTACCCGTGTATCCAATAAACCCTCTTGCAGTTGCATCCGACTTGTGG
TCTCGCTGTTCCTTGGGAGGGTCTCCTCTGAGTGATTGACTACCCGTCAGCGGGGGTCTTTCATGGGTAA
CAGTTTCTTGAAGTTGGAGAACAACATTCTGAGGGTAGGAGTCGAATATTAAGTAATCCTGACTCAATTA
GCCACTGTTTTGAATCCACATACTCCAATACTCCTGAAATAGTTCATTATGGACAGCGCAGAAAGAGCTG
GGGAGAATTGTGAAATTGTTATCCGCTCACAATTCCACACAACATACGAGCCGGAAGCATAAAGTGTAAA
GCCTGGGGTGCCTAATGAGTGAGCTAACTCACATTAATTGCGTTGCGCTCACTGCCCGCTTTCCAGTCGG
GAAACCTGTCGTGCCAGCTGCATTAATGAATCGGCCAACGCGCGGGGAGAGGCGGTTTGCGTATTGGGCG
CTCTTCCGCTTCCTCGCTCACTGACTCGCTGCGCTCGGTCGTTCGGCTGCGGCGAGCGGTATCAGCTCAC
TCAAAGGCGGTAATACGGTTATCCACAGAATCAGGGGATAACGCAGGAAAGAACATGTGAGCAAAAGGCC
AGCAAAAGGCCAGGAACCGTAAAAAGGCCGCGTTGCTGGCGTTTTTCCATAGGCTCCGCCCCCCTGACGA
GCATCACAAAAATCGACGCTCAAGTCAGAGGTGGCGAAACCCGACAGGACTATAAAGATACCAGGCGTTT
CCCCCTGGAAGCTCCCTCGTGCGCTCTCCTGTTCCGACCCTGCCGCTTACCGGATACCTGTCCGCCTTTC
TCCCTTCGGGAAGCGTGGCGCTTTCTCATAGCTCACGCTGTAGGTATCTCAGTTCGGTGTAGGTCGTTCG
CTCCAAGCTGGGCTGTGTGCACGAACCCCCCGTTCAGCCCGACCGCTGCGCCTTATCCGGTAACTATCGT
CTTGAGTCCAACCCGGTAAGACACGACTTATCGCCACTGGCAGCAGCCACTGGTAACAGGATTAGCAGAG
CGAGGTATGTAGGCGGTGCTACAGAGTTCTTGAAGTGGTGGCCTAACTACGGCTACACTAGAAGAACAGT
ATTTGGTATCTGCGCTCTGCTGAAGCCAGTTACCTTCGGAAAAAGAGTTGGTAGCTCTTGATCCGGCAAA
CAAACCACCGCTGGTAGCGGTGGTTTTTTTGTTTGCAAGCAGCAGATTACGCGCAGAAAAAAAGGATCTC
AAGAAGATCCTTTGATCTTTTCTACGGGGTCTGACGCTCAGTGGAACGAAAACTCACGTTAAGGGATTTT
GGTCATGAGATTATCAAAAAGGATCTTCACCTAGATCCTTTTAAATTAAAAATGAAGTTTTAAATCAATC
TAAAGTATATATGAGTAAACTTGGTCTGACAGTTACCAATGCTTAATCAGTGAGGCACCTATCTCAGCGA
TCTGTCTATTTCGTTCATCCATAGTTGCCTGACTCCCCGTCGTGTAGATAACTACGATACGGGAGGGCTT
ACCATCTGGCCCCAGTGCTGCAATGATACCGCGAGACCCACGCTCACCGGCTCCAGATTTATCAGCAATA
AACCAGCCAGCCGGAAGGGCCGAGCGCAGAAGTGGTCCTGCAACTTTATCCGCCTCCATCCAGTCTATTA
ATTGTTGCCGGGAAGCTAGAGTAAGTAGTTCGCCAGTTAATAGTTTGCGCAACGTTGTTGCCATTGCTAC
AGGCATCGTGGTGTCACGCTCGTCGTTTGGTATGGCTTCATTCAGCTCCGGTTCCCAACGATCAAGGCGA
GTTACATGATCCCCCATGTTGTGCAAAAAAGCGGTTAGCTCCTTCGGTCCTCCGATCGTTGTCAGAAGTA
AGTTGGCCGCAGTGTTATCACTCATGGTTATGGCAGCACTGCATAATTCTCTTACTGTCATGCCATCCGT
AAGATGCTTTTCTGTGACTGGTGAGTACTCAACCAAGTCATTCTGAGAATAGTGTATGCGGCGACCGAGT
TGCTCTTGCCCGGCGTCAATACGGGATAATACCGCGCCACATAGCAGAACTTTAAAAGTGCTCATCATTG
GAAAACGTTCTTCGGGGCGAAAACTCTCAAGGATCTTACCGCTGTTGAGATCCAGTTCGATGTAACCCAC
TCGTGCACCCAACTGATCTTCAGCATCTTTTACTTTCACCAGCGTTTCTGGGTGAGCAAAAACAGGAAGG
CAAAATGCCGCAAAAAAGGGAATAAGGGCGACACGGAAATGTTGAATACTCATACTCTTCCTTTTTCAAT
ATTATTGAAGCATTTATCAGGGTTATTGTCTCATGAGCGGATACATATTTGAATGTATTTAGAAAAATAA
ACAAATAGGGGTTCCGCGCACATTTCCCCGAAAAGTGCCACCTGACGTCTAAGAAACCATTATTATCATG
ACATTAACCTATAAAAATAGGCGTATCACGAGGCCCTTTCGTCTCGCGCGTTTCGGTGATGACGGTGAAA
ACCTCTGACACATGCAGCTCCCGGAGACGGTCACAGCTTGTCTGTAAGCGGATGCCGGGAGCAGACAAGC
CCGTCAGGGCGCGTCAGCGGGTGTTGGCGGGTGTCGGGGCTGGCTTAACTATGCGGCATCAGAGCAGATT
GTACTGAGAGTGCACCATATGCGGTGTGAAATACCGCACAGATGCGTAAGGAGAAAATACCGCATCAGGC
GCCATTCGCCATTCAGGCTGCGCAACTGTTGGGAAGGGCGATCGGTGCGGGCCTCTTCGCTATTACGCCA
GCTGGCGAAAGGGGGATGTGCTGCAAGGCGATTAAGTTGGGTAACGCCAGGGTTTTCCCAGTCACGACGT
TGTAAAACGACGGCGCAAGGAATGGTGCATGCAAGGAGATGGCGCCCAACAGTCCCCCGGCCACGGGGCC
TGCCACCATACCCACGCCGAAACAAGCGCTCATGAGCCCGAAGTGGCGAGCCCGATCTTCCCCATCGGTG
ATGTCGGCGATATAGGCGCCAGCAACCGCACCTGTGGCGCCGGTGATGCCGGCCACGATGCGTCCGGCGT
AGAGGCGATTAGTCCAATTTGTTAAAGACAGGATATCAGTGGTCCAGGCTCTAGTTTTGACTCAACAATA
TCACCAGCTGAAGCCTATAGAGTACGAGCCATAGATAAAATAAAAGATTTTATTTAGTCTCCAGAAAAAG
GGGGG
